Addgene plasmid #51942: pLpA-DN.JNK1
Purpose: Adenoviral vector for dominant negative JNK1 expression
Depositing lab: Jeffery Molkentin. Depositing organization: Cincinnati Children's Hospital Medical Center. Publication: c-Jun N-terminal kinases (JNK) antagonize cardiac growth through cross-talk with calcineurin-NFAT signaling. Liang Q, Bueno OF, Wilkins BJ, Kuan CY, Xia Y, Molkentin JD. EMBO J. 2003 Oct 1;22(19):5079-89. 10.1093/emboj/cdg474 PubMed 14517246.
Backbone
  Vector backbone: pACCMVpLpA (pLpA)
  Backbone size w/o insert (bp): 8800
  Vector type: Adenoviral
Growth in bacteria
  Bacterial resistance: Ampicillin, 100 μg/mL
  Growth temperature: 37°C
  Growth strain: NEB Stable
  Copy number: Unknown
Gene/Insert
  Gene/Insert name: DN JNK1 (alt names: Mapk8; JNK1; dominant negative JNK1)
  Species: M. musculus (mouse)
  Mutation: dominant negative: the dual phosphorylation motif TPY was changed to APF
  Entrez Gene: Mapk8 (a.k.a. JNK, JNK1, Prkm8, SAPK1)
  Promoter: CMV
  Tag / fusion protein: FLAG (N terminal on insert)
  Cloning method: Unknown
  Sequencing primers: 5′ CMV-F
Terms and licenses: Academic/Nonprofit Terms; Industry Terms: Not Available to Industry
How to cite: pLpA-DN.JNK1 was a gift from Jeffery Molkentin (Addgene plasmid # 51942 ; http://n2t.net/addgene:51942 ; RRID:Addgene_51942)
