[The description below was written by a language model from this plasmid's Addgene catalogue record.]
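Description:
pLpA-DN.JNK1 is an adenoviral vector plasmid built on the pACCMVpLpA (pLpA) backbone, which is recorded as about 8.8 kb without the insert. It is propagated in bacteria under ampicillin selection. The copy number and cloning method are listed as unknown, and because no feature table accompanies the entry, the origin of replication, polyadenylation signal and adenoviral sequences cannot be described in detail from the record. Plasmids of this type generally place an expression cassette next to adenoviral genome sequences so that the cassette can be transferred into a replication-defective adenovirus, which then delivers the transgene to mammalian cells.

The payload is a dominant negative form of mouse JNK1 (Mapk8, also known as SAPK1 or Prkm8), expressed from the CMV promoter and carrying an N-terminal FLAG epitope for detection or immunoprecipitation. The dominant negative property comes from mutating the dual phosphorylation motif in the activation loop from TPY to APF. This removes the threonine and tyrosine residues that upstream MAP kinase kinases must phosphorylate to activate the enzyme. The mutant therefore cannot be activated, and when overexpressed it is expected to interfere with endogenous JNK signalling.

The stated purpose is adenoviral expression of dominant negative JNK1. The associated study examined how JNK signalling antagonizes cardiac growth through cross-talk with the calcineurin-NFAT pathway, so the construct serves as a tool for blocking JNK activity by viral gene transfer in that kind of experiment.
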