>Addgene plasmid #51942 | pLpA-DN.JNK1 | addgene partial sequence | sequence record 86364 | CMV-F 5'-CGCAAATGGGCGGTAGGCGTG-3'
AGCAGAGCTCGTTTAGTGAACCGTCAGATCCGGTCGCGCGAATTCGAGCTCGGTACCCGGGGATCCTCTA
GAGTCGACCTGCAGGCATGCAAGCTTCGGCAGCCAACATGGACTATAAGGACGATGATGACAAAAGCAGA
AGCAAGCGTGACAACAATTTTTATAGTGTAGAGATTGGAGATTCTACATTCACAGTCCTGAAACGATATC
AGAATTTAAAACCTATAGGCTCAGGAGCTCAAGGAATAGTATGCGCAGCTTATGATGCCATTCTTGAAAG
AAATGTTGCAATCAAGAAGCTAAGCCGACCATTTCAGAATCAGACTCATGCCAAGCGGGCCTACAGAGAG
CTAGTTCTTATGAAATGTGTTAATCACAAAAATATAATTGGCCTTTTGAATGTTTTCACACCACAGAAAT
CCCTAGAAGAATTTCAAGATGTTTACATAGTCATGGAGCTCATGGATGCAAATCTTTGCCAAGTGATTCA
GATGGAGCTAGATCATGAAAGAATGTCCTACCTTCTCTATCAGATGCTGTGTGGAATCAAGCACCTTCAT
TCTGCTGGAATTATTCATCGGGACTTAAAGCCCAGTAATATAGTAGTAAAATCTGATTGCACTTTGAAGA
TTCTTGACTTCGGTCTGGCCAGGACTGCAGGAACGAGTTTTATGATGGCGCCTTTTGTCGTCACACGGTA
TTACAGAGCACCCGAGGTCATCCTTGGCATGGGCTACAAGGAAAACGTGGATTTATGGTCTGTGGGGTGC
ATTATGGGAGAAATGGTTTGCCACAAAATCCTCTTTCCAGGAAGGGACTATATTGATCAGTGGAATAAAG
TTATTGAACAGCTTGGAACACCATGTCCTGAATTCATGAAGAAACTGCAACCAACAGTAAGGACTTACGT
TGAAAACAGACCTAAATATGCTGGATATAGCTTTGAGAAACTCTTCCCTGATGTCCTTTTCCCAGCTGAC
TCAGAAACACA
