>Addgene plasmid #51942 | pLpA-DN.JNK1 | addgene partial sequence | sequence record 130472 | SV40pA-R 5'-GAAATTTGTGATGCTATTGC-3'
TAAGCTGCAATAAACAAGTTAACAACAACAATTGCATTCATTTTATGTTTCAGGTTCAGGGGGAGGTGTG
GGAGGTTTTTTAAAGCAAGTAAAACCTCTACAAATGTGGTATGGCTGATTATGATCATGAACAGACTGTG
AGGACTGAGGGGCCTGAAATGAGCCTTGGGACTGTGAATCTAAAATACACAAACAATTAGAATCAGTAGT
TTAACACATTATACACTTAAAAATTTTATATTTACCTTAGAGCTTTAAATCTCTGTAGGTAGTTTGTCCA
ATTATGTCACACCACAGAAGTAAGGTTCCTTCACAAAGATCCCAAGCTTGATCACTGCTGCACCTGTGCT
AAAGGAGAGGGCTGCCCCCGTATAACTCCATTCTTGGTTCTCTCCTCCAAGTCCATAACTTCCTTATATA
TCAATTCTTTCCACTCTTCTATTGTGTGTTCCCTTTCATCTAACTGCTTGTCAGGGATCTTTGGTGGTGG
AGCTTCTGCTTCAGAAGGATCATACCAGACATTGATGTACGGGTGTTGGAGAGCTTCATCTACAGAGATC
CTTTTAGATGCATCTATTACCAGCATTTTGGATAACAAATCCCTTGCCTGACTGGCTTTAAGTTTGTTGT
GTTCTGAGTCAGCTGGGAAAAGGACATCAGGGAAGAGTTTCTCAAAGCTATATCCAGCATATTTAGGTCT
GTTTTCAACGTAAGTCCTTACTGTTGGTTGCAGTTTCTTCATGAATTCAGGACATGGTGTTCCAAGCTGT
TCAATAACTTTATTCCACTGATCAATATAGTCCCTTCCTGGAAAGAGGATTTTGTGGCAAACCATTTCTC
CCATAATGCACCCCACAGACCATAAATCCACGTTTTCCTTGTAGCCCATGCCAAGGATGACCTCGGGTGC
TCTGTAATACCGTGTGACGACAAAAGGCGCCATCATAAAACTCGTTCCTGCAGTCCTGGCCAGACCGAAG
TCAAGAATCTTCAAAGTGCAATCAGATTTTACTACTATATTACTGGGCTTTAAGTCCCGATGA
